>Addgene plasmid #56213 | mIFP-C-Src-7 | addgene full sequence | sequence record 218693 | Addgene NGS Result
TTCTTTCCTGCGTTATCCCCTGATTCTGTGGATAACCGTATTACCGCCATGCATTAGTTATTAATAGTAA
TCAATTACGGGGTCATTAGTTCATAGCCCATATATGGAGTTCCGCGTTACATAACTTACGGTAAATGGCC
CGCCTGGCTGACCGCCCAACGACCCCCGCCCATTGACGTCAATAATGACGTATGTTCCCATAGTAACGCC
AATAGGGACTTTCCATTGACGTCAATGGGTGGAGTATTTACGGTAAACTGCCCACTTGGCAGTACATCAA
GTGTATCATATGCCAAGTACGCCCCCTATTGACGTCAATGACGGTAAATGGCCCGCCTGGCATTATGCCC
AGTACATGACCTTATGGGACTTTCCTACTTGGCAGTACATCTACGTATTAGTCATCGCTATTACCATGGT
GATGCGGTTTTGGCAGTACATCAATGGGCGTGGATAGCGGTTTGACTCACGGGGATTTCCAAGTCTCCAC
CCCATTGACGTCAATGGGAGTTTGTTTTGGCACCAAAATCAACGGGACTTTCCAAAATGTCGTAACAACT
CCGCCCCATTGACGCAAATGGGCGGTAGGCGTGTACGGTGGGAGGTCTATATAAGCAGAGCTGGTTTAGT
GAACCGTCAGATCCGCTAGCGCTACCGGACTCAGATCTCGAGCTCAAGCTTCGAATTCATGGGGAGCAGC
AAGAGCAAGCCCAAGGACCCCAGCCAGCGCCGGCGCAGCCTGGAGCCACCCGACAGCACCCACCACGGGG
GATTCCCAGCCTCGCAGACCCCCAACAAGACAGCAGCCCCCGACACGCACCGCACCCCCAGCCGCTCCTT
TGGGACCGTGGCCACCGAGCCCAAGCTCTTCGGGGGCTTCAACACTTCTGACACCGTCACGTCGCCGCAG
CGTGCCGGGGCACTGGCTGGCGGCGTCACCACTTTCGTGGCTCTCTATGACTACGAGTCCCGGACTGAAA
CGGACTTGTCCTTCAAGAAAGGAGAACGCCTGCAGATTGTCAACAACACGGAAGGTGACTGGTGGCTGGC
TCATTCCCTCACTACAGGACAGACGGGCTACATCCCCAGTAACTATGTCGCGCCCTCAGACTCCATCCAG
GCTGAAGAGTGGTACTTTGGGAAGATCACTCGTCGGGAGTCCGAGCGGCTGCTGCTCAACCCCGAAAACC
CCCGGGGAACCTTCTTGGTCCGGGAGAGCGAGACGACAAAAGGTGCCTATTGCCTCTCCGTTTCTGACTT
TGACAACGCCAAGGGGCTCAATGTGAAGCACTACAAGATCCGCAAGCTGGACAGCGGCGGCTTCTACATC
ACCTCACGCACACAGTTCAGCAGCCTGCAGCAGCTGGTGGCCTACTACTCCAAACATGCTGATGGCTTGT
GCCACCGCCTGACCAACGTCTGCCCCACGTCCAAGCCCCAGACCCAGGGACTCGCCAAGGACGCGTGGGA
AATCCCCCGGGAGTCGCTGCGGCTGGAGGTGAAGCTGGGGCAGGGCTGCTTTGGAGAGGTCTGGATGGGG
ACCTGGAACGGCACCACCAGAGTGGCCATAAAGACTCTGAAGCCCGGCACCATGTCCCCGGAGGCCTTCC
TGCAGGAAGCCCAAGTGATGAAGAAGCTCCGGCATGAGAAGCTGGTTCAGCTGTACGCAGTGGTGTCGGA
AGAGCCCATCTACATCGTCACTGAGTACATGAGCAAGGGGAGCCTCCTGGATTTCCTGAAGGGAGAGATG
GGCAAGTACCTGCGGCTGCCACAGCTCGTCGATATGGCTGCTCAGATTGCATCCGGCATGGCCTATGTGG
AGAGGATGAACTACGTGCACCGAGACCTGCGGGCGGCCAACATCCTGGTGGGGGAGAACCTGGTGTGCAA
GGTGGCTGACTTTGGGCTGGCACGCCTCATCGAGGACAACGAGTACACAGCACGGCAAGGTGCCAAGTTC
CCCATCAAGTGGACAGCCCCCGAGGCAGCCCTCTATGGCCGGTTCACCATCAAGTCGGATGTCTGGTCCT
TCGGCATCCTGCTGACTGAGCTGACCACCAAGGGCCGGGTGCCATACCCAGGGATGGTCAACAGGGAGGT
GCTGGACCAGGTGGAGAGGGGCTACCGCATGCCCTGCCCGCCCGAGTGCCCCGAGTCGCTGCATGACCTC
ATGTGCCAGTGCTGGCGGAAGGACCCTGAGGAGCGGCCCACTTTTGAGTACCTGCAGGCCTTCCTGGAGG
ACTACTTCACCTCGACAGAGCCCCAGTACCAGCCTGGAGAGAACCTACGGGATCCACCGGTCGCCACCAT
GTCGGTACCGCTGACTACCTCAGCATTCGGCCACGCGTTTCTGGCTAACTGTGAACGCGAGCAGATCCAC
CTGGCGGGCTCCATTCAGCCGCACGGTATCCTGCTGGCTGTGAAAGAGCCGGACAACGTGGTGATCCAGG
CTTCTATTAACGCTGCGGAGTTCCTGAACACCAACTCTGTTGTTGGCCGTCCGCTGCGTGACCTGGGCGG
CGATCTGCCTTTGCAGATCCTGCCGCACCTGAACGGCCCGCTGCACCTGGCTCCGATGACCCTGCGTTGT
ACCGTGGGTTCTCCGCCGCGTCGTGTGGACTGTACCATTCATCGTCCGTCTAACGGCGGCCTGATCGTAG
AACTGGAACCAGCAACCAAGACCACTAACATTGCGCCGGCTCTGGACGGTGCGTTTCATCGTATCACTTC
TTCATCCTCCCTGATGGGCCTGTGTGACGAAACCGCGACTATTATCCGTGAGATTACTGGCTACGACCGT
GTGATGGTAGTACGTTTCGATGAAGAGGGTAATGGCGAAATTCTGTCCGAACGTCGTCGTGCGGACCTGG
AAGCGTTCCTGGGTAACCGCTACCCGGCGTCTACTATTCCGCAGATCGCTCGTCGCCTGTACGAACATAA
CCGTGTTCGCCTGCTGGTAGATGTGAACTATACTCCGGTTCCGCTACAGCCGCGCATCAGCCCGCTGAAC
GGTCGTGATCTGGATATGTCCCTGTCTTGCCTGCGCTCTATGTCCCCGATCCACCAGAAATACATGCAGG
ACATGGGCGTTGGCGCGACCCTGGTTTGCTCTCTGATGGTGTCTGGTCGTCTGTGGGGTCTGATCGCTTG
CCACCACTACGAACCGCGCTTCGTTCCGTTCCACATTCGCGCTGCTGGCGAAGCGCTGGCGGAAACTTGT
GCGATCCGCATCGCGACGCTGGAGAGCTTTGCACAGTCTCAGTCCAAATGAGCGGCCGCGACTCTAGATC
ATAATCAGCCATACCACATTTGTAGAGGTTTTACTTGCTTTAAAAAACCTCCCACACCTCCCCCTGAACC
TGAAACATAAAATGAATGCAATTGTTGTTGTTAACTTGTTTATTGCAGCTTATAATGGTTACAAATAAAG
CAATAGCATCACAAATTTCACAAATAAAGCATTTTTTTCACTGCATTCTAGTTGTGGTTTGTCCAAACTC
ATCAATGTATCTTAAGGCGTAAATTGTAAGCGTTAATATTTTGTTAAAATTCGCGTTAAATTTTTGTTAA
ATCAGCTCATTTTTTAACCAATAGGCCGAAATCGGCAAAATCCCTTATAAATCAAAAGAATAGACCGAGA
TAGGGT
[37 nt withheld, positions 3647-3683]
AAAGAACGTGGACTCCAACGTCAAAGG
[49 nt withheld, positions 3711-3759]
T
[91 nt withheld, positions 3761-3851]
G
[124 nt withheld, positions 3853-3976]
CAGGTGGCACTTTTCGGGGAAATGTGCGCGGAACCCCTATTTGTTTATTTTTCTAAATACATTCAAATAT
GTATCCGCTCATGAGACAATAACCCTGATAAATGCTTCAATAATATTGAAAAAGGAAGAGTCCTGAGGCG
GAAAGAACCAGCTGTGGAATGTGTGTCAGTTAGGGTGTGGAAAGTCCCCAGGCTCCCCAGCAGGCAGAAG
TATGCAAAGCATGCATCTCAATTAGTCAGCAACCAGGTGTGGAAAGTCCCCAGGCTCCCCAGCAGGCAGA
AGTATGCAAAGCATGCATCTCAATTAGTCAGCAACCATAGTCCCGCCCCTAACTCCGCCCATCCCGCCCC
TAACTCCGCCCAGTTCCGCCCATTCTCCGCCCCATGGCTGACTAATTTTTTTTATTTATGCAGAGGCCGA
GGCCGCCTCGGCCTCTGAGCTATTCCAGAAGTAGTGAGGAGGCTTTTTTGGAGGCCTAGGCTTTTGCAAA
GATCGATCAAGAGACAGGATGAGGATCGTTTCGCATGATTGAACAAGATGGATTGCACGCAGGTTCTCCG
GCCGCTTGGGTGGAGAGGCTATTCGGCTATGACTGGGCACAACAGACAATCGGCTGCTCTGATGCCGCCG
TGTTCCGGCTGTCAGCGCAGGGGCGCCCGGTTCTTTTTGTCAAGACCGACCTGTCCGGTGCCCTGAATGA
ACTGCAAGACGAGGCAGCGCGGCTATCGTGGCTGGCCACGACGGGCGTTCCTTGCGCAGCTGTGCTCGAC
GTTGTCACTGAAGCGGGAAGGGACTGGCTGCTATTGGGCGAAGTGCCGGGGCAGGATCTCCTGTCATCTC
ACCTTGCTCCTGCCGAGAAAGTATCCATCATGGCTGATGCAATGCGGCGGCTGCATACGCTTGATCCGGC
TACCTGCCCATTCGACCACCAAGCGAAACATCGCATCGAGCGAGCACGTACTCGGATGGAAGCCGGTCTT
GTCGATCAGGATGATCTGGACGAAGAGCATCAGGGGCTCGCGCCAGCCGAACTGTTCGCCAGGCTCAAGG
CGAGCATGCCCGACGGCGAGGATCTCGTCGTGACCCATGGCGATGCCTGCTTGCCGAATATCATGGTGGA
AAATGGCCGCTTTTCTGGATTCATCGACTGTGGCCGGCTGGGTGTGGCGGACCGCTATCAGGACATAGCG
TTGGCTACCCGTGATATTGCTGAAGAGCTTGGCGGCGAATGGGCTGACCGCTTCCTCGTGCTTTACGGTA
TCGCCGCTCCCGATTCGCAGCGCATCGCCTTCTATCGCCTTCTTGACGAGTTCTTCTGAGCGGGACTCTG
GGGTTCGAAATGACCGACCAAGCGACGCCCAACCTGCCATCACGAGATTTCGATTCCACCGCCGCCTTCT
ATGAAAGGTTGGGCTTCGGAATCGTTTTCCGGGACGCCGGCTGGATGATCCTCCAGCGCGGGGATCTCAT
GCTGGAGTTCTTCGCCCACCCTAGGGGGAGGCTAACTGAAACACGGAAGGAGACAATACCGGAAGGAACC
CGCGCTATGACGGCAATAAAAAGACAGAATAAAACGCACGGTGTTGGGTCGTTTGTTCATAAACGCGGGG
TTCGGTCCCAGGGCTGGCACTCTGTCGATACCCCACCGAGACCCCATTGGGGCCAATACGCCCGCGTTTC
TTCCTTTTCCCCACCCCACCCCCCAAGTTCGGGTGAAGGCCCAGGGCTCGCAGCCAACGTCGGGGCGGCA
GGCCCTGCCATAGCCTCAGGTTACTCATATATACTTTAGATTGATTTAAAACTTCATTTTTAATTTAAAA
GGATCTAGGTGAAGATCCTTTTTGATAATCTCATGACCAAAATCCCTTAACGTGAGTTTTCGTTCCACTG
AGCGTCAGACCCCGTAGAAAAGATCAAAGGATCTTCTTGAGATCCTTTTTTTCTGCGCGTAATCTGCTGC
TTGCAAACAAAAAAACCACCGCTACCAGCGGTGGTTTGTTTGCCGGATCAAGAGCTACCAACTCTTTTTC
CGAAGGTAACTGGCTTCAGCAGAGCGCAGATACCAAATACTGTTCTTCTAGTGTAGCCGTAGTTAGGCCA
CCACTTCAAGAACTCTGTAGCACCGCCTACATACCTCGCTCTGCTAATCCTGTTACCAGTGGCTGCTGCC
AGTGGCGATAAGTCGTGTCTTACCGGGTTGGACTCAAGACGATAGTTACCGGATAAGGCGCAGCGGTCGG
GCTGAACGGGGGGTTCGTGCACACAGCCCAGCTTGGAGCGAACGACCTACACCGAACTGAGATACCTACA
GCGTGAGCTATGAGAAAGCGCCACGCTTCCCGAAGGGAGAAAGGCGGACAGGTATCCGGTAAGCGGCAGG
GTCGGAACAGGAGAGCGCACGAGGGAGCTTCCAGGGGGAAACGCCTGGTATCTTTATAGTCCTGTCGGGT
TTCGCCACCTCTGACTTGAGCGTCGATTTTTGTGATGCTCGTCAGGGGGGCGGAGCCTATGGAAAAACGC
CAGCAACGCGGCCTTTTTACGGTTCCTGGCCTTTTGCTGGCCTTTTGCTCACATG
Features (pLannotate 1.2.2; 16 found; start..end, strand, type, name):
      1..47      +  rep_origin     RSF ori (fragment): Plasmids containing the RSF 1030 origin of replication can be propagated in E. coli cells that contain additional plasmids with compatible origins.
    115..418     +  enhancer       CMV enhancer: human cytomegalovirus immediate early enhancer
    419..622     +  promoter       CMV promoter: human cytomegalovirus (CMV) immediate early promoter
    645..688     +  misc_feature   MCS (fragment): multiple cloning site
    689..2287    +  CDS            SRC: SRC_CHICK - Experimental evidence at protein level: Swiss-Prot protein existence level 1. Non-receptor protein tyrosine kinase which is activated following engagement of many different classes of cellular receptors including immune response receptors, integrins and other adhesion receptors, receptor protein tyrosine kinases, G protein-coupled receptors as well as cytokine receptors. Participates in signaling pathways that control a diverse spectrum of biological activities including gene transcription, immune response, cell adhesion, cell cycle progression, apoptosis, migration, and transforma
   2309..3268    +  CDS            mIFP: mIFP is a basic (constitutively fluorescent) near ir fluorescent protein published in 2015, derived from Bradyrhizobium sp.. It has very low acid sensitivity. It requires the cofactor biliverdin for fluorescence.
   3287..3370    +  CDS            large T antigen (fragment): large T antigen from SV40 (simian virus 40)
   3393..3514    +  polyA_signal   SV40 poly(A) signal: SV40 polyadenylation signal
   3548..3976    -  rep_origin     f1 ori (sequence partly withheld): f1 bacteriophage origin of replication; arrow indicates direction of (+) strand synthesis
   4003..4107    +  promoter       AmpR promoter: bla
   4109..4466    +  promoter       SV40 promoter: SV40 enhancer and early promoter
   4501..5295    +  CDS            NeoR/KanR: aminoglycoside phosphotransferase from Tn5; aph(3')-II (or nptII); confers resistance to neomycin, kanamycin, and G418 (Geneticin®)
   5316..5468    +  CDS            ble (fragment): BLE_KLEPN - Experimental evidence at protein level: Swiss-Prot protein existence level 1. Binding protein with a strong affinity to the bleomycin family of antibiotics. Binds to CL990; an antimitotic-antibiotic compound. From Klebsiella pneumoniae.
   5527..5574    +  polyA_signal   HSV TK poly(A) signal: herpes simplex virus thymidine kinase polyadenylation signal (Cole and Stacy, 1985)
   5665..5681    -  polyA_signal   bGH poly(A) signal (fragment): bovine growth hormone polyadenylation signal
   5903..6491    +  rep_origin     ori: high-copy-number ColE1/pMB1/pBR322/pUC origin of replication
