[The description below was written by a language model from this plasmid's Addgene catalogue record and pLannotate feature annotations shown in this document.]
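Description:
mIFP-C-Src-7 is a mammalian expression plasmid that produces chicken (Gallus gallus) c-Src fused at its C terminus to mIFP, a monomeric near-infrared fluorescent protein. The backbone is listed simply as an mIFP vector, and the feature layout is that of a typical N1-style fluorescent protein fusion vector. The human cytomegalovirus immediate early enhancer and promoter sit upstream of a residual multiple cloning site. They are followed by the SRC open reading frame, a short linker gap, the mIFP coding sequence and an SV40 polyadenylation signal. The "7" in the name may refer to the linker length, but the record does not say so. In E. coli the plasmid replicates at high copy from a ColE1/pUC-type origin, and an f1 origin is also present. A single NeoR/KanR (Tn5 aminoglycoside phosphotransferase) cassette serves both hosts. The bacterial bla promoter drives it for kanamycin selection, while the SV40 early promoter, paired with an HSV TK polyadenylation signal, drives it for G418 selection of stably transfected mammalian cells. The short fragments annotated as RSF ori, large T antigen, ble and bGH poly(A) are probably backbone remnants or incidental sequence matches rather than functional parts.

The sequenced record is 6,551 nt. c-Src is a non-receptor tyrosine kinase, and placing mIFP at the C terminus leaves the N terminus free, which is the end that normally carries its membrane-targeting signal. The catalogue entry accordingly lists the fusion as a marker for membranes and vesicles. mIFP derives from a Bradyrhizobium protein, requires biliverdin as a cofactor, and is recorded with excitation at 683 nm and emission at 704 nm. The construct is used for live-cell imaging of Src localisation in the far-red to infrared channel, which leaves the visible channels free for other fluorescent labels.
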