Addgene plasmid #56213: mIFP-C-Src-7
Purpose: Localization: Membrane/Vesicles, Excitation: 683, Emission: 704
Depositing lab: Michael Davidson. Depositing organization: Florida State University, Tallahassee. Publication: A naturally monomeric infrared fluorescent protein for protein labeling in vivo. Yu D, Baird MA, Allen JR, Howe ES, Klassen MP, Reade A, Makhijani K, Song Y, Liu S, Murthy Z, Zhang SQ, Weiner OD, Kornberg TB, Jan YN, Davidson MW, Shu X. Nat Methods. 2015 Aug;12(8):763-765. doi: 10.1038/nmeth.3447. Epub 2015 Jun 22. PubMed 26098020.
Backbone
  Vector backbone: mIFP
  Backbone size w/o insert (bp): 4750
  Vector type: Mammalian Expression
  Selectable markers: Neomycin (select with G418)
Growth in bacteria
  Bacterial resistance: Kanamycin, 50 μg/mL
  Growth temperature: 37°C
  Growth strain: DH5alpha
  Copy number: High Copy
Gene/Insert
  Gene/Insert name: C-Src (alt name: XM_001232484.1)
  Species: G. gallus (chicken)
  Entrez Gene: SRC (a.k.a. PP60C-SCR, SDR, c-src)
  Promoter: CMV
  Tag / fusion protein: mIFP (C terminal on insert)
  Cloning method: Unknown
  Sequencing primers: 5′ CMV-F; 3′ SV40pA-R
Terms and licenses: Academic/Nonprofit Terms; Industry Terms
Depositor comments: . Excitation = 683; Emission = 704
How to cite: mIFP-C-Src-7 was a gift from Michael Davidson (Addgene plasmid # 56213 ; http://n2t.net/addgene:56213 ; RRID:Addgene_56213)
