>Addgene plasmid #56213 | mIFP-C-Src-7 | depositor partial sequence | sequence record 87112 | insert sequence
TCAGATCCGCTAGCGCTACCGGACTCAGATCTCGAGCTCAAGCTTCGAATTCATGGGGAGCAGCAAGAGC
AAGCCCAAGGACCCCAGCCAGCGCCGGCGCAGCCTGGAGCCACCCGACAGCACCCACCACGGGGGATTCC
CAGCCTCGCAGACCCCCAACAAGACAGCAGCCCCCGACACGCACCGCACCCCCAGCCGCTCCTTTGGGAC
CGTGGCCACCGAGCCCAAGCTCTTCGGGGGCTTCAACACTTCTGACACCGTCACGTCGCCGCAGCGTGCC
GGGGCACTGGCTGGCGGCGTCACCACTTTCGTGGCTCTCTATGACTACGAGTCCCGGACTGAAACGGACT
TGTCCTTCAAGAAAGGAGAACGCCTGCAGATTGTCAACAACACGGAAGGTGACTGGTGGCTGGCTCATTC
CCTCACTACAGGACAGACGGGCTACATCCCCAGTAACTATGTCGCGCCCTCAGACTCCATCCAGGCTGAA
GAGTGGTACTTTGGGAAGATCACTCGTCGGGAGTCCGAGCGGCTGCTGCTCAACCCCGAAAACCCCCGGG
GAACCTTCTTGGTCCGGGAGAGCGAGACGACAAAAGGTGCCTATTGCCTCTCCGTTTCTGACTTTGACAA
CGCCAAGGGGCTCAATGTGAAGCACTACAAGATCCGCAAGCTGGACAGCGGCGGCTTCTACATCACCTCA
CGCACACAGTTCAGCAGCCTGCAGCAGCTGGTGGCCTACTACTCCAAACATGCTGATGGCTTGTGCCACC
GCCTGACCAACGTCTGCCCCACGTCCAAGCCCCAGACCCAGGGACTCGCCAAGGACGCGTGGGAAATCCC
CCGGGAGTCGCTGCGGCTGGAGGTGAAGCTGGGGCAGGGCTGCTTTGGAGAGGTCTGGATGGGGACCTGG
AACGGCACCACCAGAGTGGCCATAAAGACTCTGAAGCCCGGCACCATGTCCCCGGAGGCCTTCCTGCAGG
AAGCCCAAGTGATGAAGAAGCTCCGGCATGAGAAGCTGGTTCAGCTGTACGCAGTGGTGTCGGAAGAGCC
CATCTACATCGTCACTGAGTACATGAGCAAGGGGAGCCTCCTGGATTTCCTGAAGGGAGAGATGGGCAAG
TACCTGCGGCTGCCACAGCTCGTCGATATGGCTGCTCAGATTGCATCCGGCATGGCCTATGTGGAGAGGA
TGAACTACGTGCACCGAGACCTGCGGGCGGCCAACATCCTGGTGGGGGAGAACCTGGTGTGCAAGGTGGC
TGACTTTGGGCTGGCACGCCTCATCGAGGACAACGAGTACACAGCACGGCAAGGTGCCAAGTTCCCCATC
AAGTGGACAGCCCCCGAGGCAGCCCTCTATGGCCGGTTCACCATCAAGTCGGATGTCTGGTCCTTCGGCA
TCCTGCTGACTGAGCTGACCACCAAGGGCCGGGTGCCATACCCAGGGATGGTCAACAGGGAGGTGCTGGA
CCAGGTGGAGAGGGGCTACCGCATGCCCTGCCCGCCCGAGTGCCCCGAGTCGCTGCATGACCTCATGTGC
CAGTGCTGGCGGAAGGACCCTGAGGAGCGGCCCACTTTTGAGTACCTGCAGGCCTTCCTGGAGGACTACT
TCACCTCGACAGAGCCCCAGTACCAGCCTGGAGAGAACCTACGGGATCCACCGGTCGCCACCATGTCGGT
ACCGCTGACTACCTCAGCATTCGGCCACGCGTTTCTGGCTAACTGTGAACGCGAGCAGATCCACCTGGCG
GGCTCCATTCAGCCGCACGGTATCCTGCTGGCTGTGAAAGAGCCGGACAACGTGGTGATCCAGGCTTCTA
TTAACGCTGCGGAGTTCCTGAACACCAACTCTGTTGTTGGCCGTCCGCTGCGTGACCTGGGCGGCGATCT
GCCTTTGCAGATCCTGCCGCACCTGAACGGCCCGCTGCACCTGGCTCCGATGACCCTGCGTTGTACCGTG
GGTTCTCCGCCGCGTCGTGTGGACTGTACCATTCATCGTCCGTCTAACGGCGGCCTGATCGTAGAACTGG
AACCAGCAACCAAGACCACTAACATTGCGCCGGCTCTGGACGGTGCGTTTCATCGTATCACTTCTTCATC
CTCCCTGATGGGCCTGTGTGACGAAACCGCGACTATTATCCGTGAGATTACTGGCTACGACCGTGTGATG
GTAGTACGTTTCGATGAAGAGGGTAATGGCGAAATTCTGTCCGAACGTCGTCGTGCGGACCTGGAAGCGT
TCCTGGGTAACCGCTACCCGGCGTCTACTATTCCGCAGATCGCTCGTCGCCTGTACGAACATAACCGTGT
TCGCCTGCTGGTAGATGTGAACTATACTCCGGTTCCGCTACAGCCGCGCATCAGCCCGCTGAACGGTCGT
GATCTGGATATGTCCCTGTCTTGCCTGCGCTCTATGTCCCCGATCCACCAGAAATACATGCAGGACATGG
GCGTTGGCGCGACCCTGGTTTGCTCTCTGATGGTGTCTGGTCGTCTGTGGGGTCTGATCGCTTGCCACCA
CTACGAACCGCGCTTCGTTCCGTTCCACATTCGCGCTGCTGGCGAAGCGCTGGCGGAAACTTGTGCGATC
CGCATCGCGACGCTGGAGAGCTTTGCACAGTCTCAGTCCAAATGAGCGGCCGCGACTCTAGATCATA
